Addgene plasmid #178104: ATP1A1_G8_Dual_sgRNA
Purpose: Coselection for PE3 in human cells. Vector for tandem expression of ATP1A1 G8 sgRNA with a user-specified PE3 nick sgRNA from two independent U6 promoters. Cloning of oligos using BbsI sites.
Depositing lab: Yannick Doyon. Publication: Marker-free co-selection for successive rounds of prime editing in human cells. Levesque S, Mayorga D, Fiset JP, Goupil C, Duringer A, Loiselle A, Bouchard E, Agudelo D, Doyon Y. Nat Commun. 2022 Oct 7;13(1):5909. doi: 10.1038/s41467-022-33669-z. PubMed 36207338.
Backbone
  Vector backbone: pUC19
  Total vector size (bp): 3087
  Vector type: Mammalian Expression, CRISPR ; Prime editing
Growth in bacteria
  Bacterial resistance: Ampicillin, 100 μg/mL
  Growth temperature: 37°C
  Growth strain: DH5alpha
  Copy number: High Copy
Gene/Insert
  Gene/Insert name: ATP1A1 G8 sgRNA + user-specified sgRNA
  gRNA/shRNA sequence: GCAGTGCCCAAGTCAATGCAG
  Promoter: Tandem U6 promoters
  Cloning method: Restriction Enzyme; 5′ cloning site BsrGI (not destroyed); 3′ cloning site SalI (not destroyed)
  Sequencing primers: 5′ CAGGGTTATTGTCTCATGAGCGG; 3′ TGAGCGAGGAAGCGGAAGAG
Terms and licenses: Academic/Nonprofit Terms; Industry Terms: Not Available to Industry
Depositor comments: U6-sgRNA cassette derived from pX330-U6-Chimeric_BB-CBh-hSpCas9. New user-specified sgRNA can be cloned using the BbsI sites. This vector can be used for prime editing (PE3 nick sgRNAs) to co-target ATP1A1 (T804N) and a gene of interest. Please visit https://doi.org/10.1101/2021.11.02.464583 for bioRxiv preprint.
How to cite: ATP1A1_G8_Dual_sgRNA was a gift from Yannick Doyon (Addgene plasmid # 178104 ; http://n2t.net/addgene:178104 ; RRID:Addgene_178104)
