[The description below was written by a language model from this plasmid's Addgene catalogue record and pLannotate feature annotations shown in this document.]
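Description:
ATP1A1_G8_Dual_sgRNA is a compact (about 3.1 kb) pUC19-based plasmid for transient expression of two Streptococcus pyogenes Cas9 guide RNAs in human cells, built for prime editing co-selection. It replicates in E. coli at high copy from the ColE1/pUC origin and is selected with ampicillin through the β-lactamase gene and its native promoter. Remnants of the pUC19 lac region (lac promoter, operator, CAP site and a short lacI fragment) are also annotated but have no role in the payload. The plasmid carries no mammalian selection marker and encodes no Cas9 or prime editor, which must be supplied from a separate construct.

The payload consists of two independent cassettes in tandem in the same orientation, each made of a human U6 RNA polymerase III promoter followed by an SpCas9 gRNA scaffold. The cassette design is derived from pX330. One cassette carries the fixed ATP1A1 G8 spacer, and the other holds BbsI sites for inserting annealed oligos encoding a user-chosen spacer. The record does not state which position holds which guide. The short scaffold fragments annotated after each full scaffold are probably an artefact of the automated annotation.

In the PE3 strategy, a second nicking sgRNA cuts the non-edited strand to improve installation of the edit written by the pegRNA. Here the G8 guide serves as the PE3 nick for introducing the T804N substitution in ATP1A1, while the user's guide provides the PE3 nick at a gene of interest. Co-targeting the two loci allows marker-free enrichment of cells that have undergone prime editing, and the approach was described for successive rounds of editing.
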