Features (pLannotate 1.2.2; 13 found; start..end, strand, type, name):
     21..261     +  promoter       U6 promoter: RNA polymerase III promoter for human U6 snRNA
    291..366     +  misc_RNA       gRNA scaffold: guide RNA scaffold for the Streptococcus pyogenes CRISPR/Cas9 system
    373..416     +  misc_RNA       gRNA scaffold (fragment): guide RNA scaffold for the Streptococcus pyogenes CRISPR/Cas9 system
    485..725     +  promoter       U6 promoter: RNA polymerase III promoter for human U6 snRNA
    752..827     +  misc_RNA       gRNA scaffold: guide RNA scaffold for the Streptococcus pyogenes CRISPR/Cas9 system
    834..877     +  misc_RNA       gRNA scaffold (fragment): guide RNA scaffold for the Streptococcus pyogenes CRISPR/Cas9 system
    960..976     -  protein_bind   lac operator: The lac repressor binds to the lac operator to inhibit transcription in E. coli. This inhibition can be relieved by adding lactose or isopropyl-β-D-thiogalactopyranoside (IPTG). lac repressor encoded by lacI
    984..1014    -  promoter       lac promoter: promoter for the E. coli lac operon
   1029..1050    -  protein_bind   CAP binding site: CAP binding activates transcription in the presence of cAMP. E. coli catabolite activator protein
   1063..1155    -  CDS            lacI (fragment): lac repressor; lacI; The lac repressor binds to the lac operator to inhibit transcription in E. coli. This inhibition can be relieved by adding lactose or isopropyl-β-D-thiogalactopyranoside (IPTG).
   1338..1926    -  rep_origin     ori: high-copy-number ColE1/pMB1/pBR322/pUC origin of replication
   2097..2957    -  CDS            AmpR: β-lactamase; bla; confers resistance to ampicillin, carbenicillin, and related antibiotics
   2958..3062    -  promoter       AmpR promoter: bla
>Addgene plasmid #178104 | ATP1A1_G8_Dual_sgRNA | addgene full sequence | sequence record 350193 | Addgene NGS Result
GACGTCGCTAGCTGTACAGTGAGGGCCTATTTCCCATGATTCCTTCATATTTGCATATACGATACAAGGC
TGTTAGAGAGATAATTAGAATTAATTTGACTGTAAACACAAAGATATTAGTACAAAATACGTGACGTAGA
AAGTAATAATTTCTTGGGTAGTTTGCAGTTTTAAAATTATGTTTTAAAATGGACTATCATATGCTTACCG
TAACTTGAAAGTATTTCGATTTCTTGGCTTTATATATCTTGTGGAAAGGACGAAACACCGCAGTGCCCAA
GTCAATGCAGGTTTTAGAGCTAGAAATAGCAAGTTAAAATAAGGCTAGTCCGTTATCAACTTGAAAAAGT
GGCACCGAGTCGGTGCTTTTTTGTTTTAGAGCTAGAAATAGCAAGTTAAAATAAGGCTAGTCCGTTTTTA
GCGCGTGCGCCAATTCTGCAGACAAATGGCGTCGACTGGATCCGGTACCAAGGTCGGGCAGGAAGAGGGC
CTATTTCCCATGATTCCTTCATATTTGCATATACGATACAAGGCTGTTAGAGAGATAATTAGAATTAATT
TGACTGTAAACACAAAGATATTAGTACAAAATACGTGACGTAGAAAGTAATAATTTCTTGGGTAGTTTGC
AGTTTTAAAATTATGTTTTAAAATGGACTATCATATGCTTACCGTAACTTGAAAGTATTTCGATTTCTTG
GCTTTATATATCTTGTGGAAAGGACGAAACACCGGGTCTTCGAGAAGACCTGTTTTAGAGCTAGAAATAG
CAAGTTAAAATAAGGCTAGTCCGTTATCAACTTGAAAAAGTGGCACCGAGTCGGTGCTTTTTTGTTTTAG
AGCTAGAAATAGCAAGTTAAAATAAGGCTAGTCCGTTTTTAGCGCGTGCGCCAATTCTGCAGACAAATGG
CTCTAGTAAGCTTGGCGTAATCATGGTCATAGCTGTTTCCTGTGTGAAATTGTTATCCGCTCACAATTCC
ACACAACATACGAGCCGGAAGCATAAAGTGTAAAGCCTGGGGTGCCTAATGAGTGAGCTAACTCACATTA
ATTGCGTTGCGCTCACTGCCCGCTTTCCAGTCGGGAAACCTGTCGTGCCAGCTGCATTAATGAATCGGCC
AACGCGCGGGGAGAGGCGGTTTGCGTATTGGGCGCTCTTCCGCTTCCTCGCTCACTGACTCGCTGCGCTC
GGTCGTTCGGCTGCGGCGAGCGGTATCAGCTCACTCAAAGGCGGTAATACGGTTATCCACAGAATCAGGG
GATAACGCAGGAAAGAACATGTGAGCAAAAGGCCAGCAAAAGGCCAGGAACCGTAAAAAGGCCGCGTTGC
TGGCGTTTTTCCATAGGCTCCGCCCCCCTGACGAGCATCACAAAAATCGACGCTCAAGTCAGAGGTGGCG
AAACCCGACAGGACTATAAAGATACCAGGCGTTTCCCCCTGGAAGCTCCCTCGTGCGCTCTCCTGTTCCG
ACCCTGCCGCTTACCGGATACCTGTCCGCCTTTCTCCCTTCGGGAAGCGTGGCGCTTTCTCATAGCTCAC
GCTGTAGGTATCTCAGTTCGGTGTAGGTCGTTCGCTCCAAGCTGGGCTGTGTGCACGAACCCCCCGTTCA
GCCCGACCGCTGCGCCTTATCCGGTAACTATCGTCTTGAGTCCAACCCGGTAAGACACGACTTATCGCCA
CTGGCAGCAGCCACTGGTAACAGGATTAGCAGAGCGAGGTATGTAGGCGGTGCTACAGAGTTCTTGAAGT
GGTGGCCTAACTACGGCTACACTAGAAGAACAGTATTTGGTATCTGCGCTCTGCTGAAGCCAGTTACCTT
CGGAAAAAGAGTTGGTAGCTCTTGATCCGGCAAACAAACCACCGCTGGTAGCGGTGGTTTTTTTGTTTGC
AAGCAGCAGATTACGCGCAGAAAAAAAGGATCTCAAGAAGATCCTTTGATCTTTTCTACGGGGTCTGACG
CTCAGTGGAACGAAAACTCACGTTAAGGGATTTTGGTCATGAGATTATCAAAAAGGATCTTCACCTAGAT
CCTTTTAAATTAAAAATGAAGTTTTAAATCAATCTAAAGTATATATGAGTAAACTTGGTCTGACAGTTAC
CAATGCTTAATCAGTGAGGCACCTATCTCAGCGATCTGTCTATTTCGTTCATCCATAGTTGCCTGACTCC
CCGTCGTGTAGATAACTACGATACGGGAGGGCTTACCATCTGGCCCCAGTGCTGCAATGATACCGCGAGA
CCCACGCTCACCGGCTCCAGATTTATCAGCAATAAACCAGCCAGCCGGAAGGGCCGAGCGCAGAAGTGGT
CCTGCAACTTTATCCGCCTCCATCCAGTCTATTAATTGTTGCCGGGAAGCTAGAGTAAGTAGTTCGCCAG
TTAATAGTTTGCGCAACGTTGTTGCCATTGCTACAGGCATCGTGGTGTCACGCTCGTCGTTTGGTATGGC
TTCATTCAGCTCCGGTTCCCAACGATCAAGGCGAGTTACATGATCCCCCATGTTGTGCAAAAAAGCGGTT
AGCTCCTTCGGTCCTCCGATCGTTGTCAGAAGTAAGTTGGCCGCAGTGTTATCACTCATGGTTATGGCAG
CACTGCATAATTCTCTTACTGTCATGCCATCCGTAAGATGCTTTTCTGTGACTGGTGAGTACTCAACCAA
GTCATTCTGAGAATAGTGTATGCGGCGACCGAGTTGCTCTTGCCCGGCGTCAATACGGGATAATACCGCG
CCACATAGCAGAACTTTAAAAGTGCTCATCATTGGAAAACGTTCTTCGGGGCGAAAACTCTCAAGGATCT
TACCGCTGTTGAGATCCAGTTCGATGTAACCCACTCGTGCACCCAACTGATCTTCAGCATCTTTTACTTT
CACCAGCGTTTCTGGGTGAGCAAAAACAGGAAGGCAAAATGCCGCAAAAAAGGGAATAAGGGCGACACGG
AAATGTTGAATACTCATACTCTTCCTTTTTCAATATTATTGAAGCATTTATCAGGGTTATTGTCTCATGA
GCGGATACATATTTGAATGTATTTAGAAAAATAAACAAATAGGGGTTCCGCGCACATTTCCCCGAAAAGT
GCCACCT
